Addgene plasmid #50679: p4NN
Purpose: Contains fourth TALE repeat harboring NN as RVD
Depositing lab: Takashi Yamamoto. Depositing organization: Hiroshima University. Publication: Repeating pattern of non-RVD variations in DNA-binding modules enhances TALEN activity. Sakuma T, Ochiai H, Kaneko T, Mashimo T, Tokumasu D, Sakane Y, Suzuki K, Miyamoto T, Sakamoto N, Matsuura S, Yamamoto T. Sci Rep. 2013 Nov 29;3:3379. doi: 10.1038/srep03379. PubMed 24287550.
Backbone
  Vector backbone: pBSK
  Modifications to backbone: BsaI site was disrupted
  Vector type: TALEN
Growth in bacteria
  Bacterial resistance: Ampicillin, 100 μg/mL
  Growth temperature: 37°C
  Growth strain: XL1 Blue
  Copy number: High Copy
Gene/Insert
  Gene/Insert name: repeat 4NN
  Species: Xanthamonas oryzae
  Cloning method: Unknown
  Sequencing primers: 5′ TAATACGACTCACTATAGGG
Terms and licenses: Academic/Nonprofit Terms; Industry Terms: Not Available to Industry
How to cite: p4NN was a gift from Takashi Yamamoto (Addgene plasmid # 50679 ; http://n2t.net/addgene:50679 ; RRID:Addgene_50679)
