[The description below was written by a language model from this plasmid's Addgene catalogue record and pLannotate feature annotations shown in this document.]
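Description:
p4NN is a small (about 3.1 kb) TALEN module plasmid built on a pBluescript-type (pBSK) cloning backbone and propagated in E. coli. It carries a single TALE DNA-binding repeat, derived from Xanthomonas oryzae, designated "repeat 4NN": the fourth-position repeat in the depositor's module series, with NN as its repeat-variable diresidue (RVD). In TALE proteins each repeat contacts one base of the target site and the RVD sets the base preference; NN is conventionally used to recognise guanine, with some tolerance for adenine. The associated publication concerns a repeating pattern of non-RVD variation among modules that enhances TALEN activity, so the position number presumably reflects which of these repeat variants the module represents.

The backbone provides a high-copy ColE1/pUC origin, an f1 phage origin, and an ampicillin resistance gene (β-lactamase) with its own promoter for selection. The annotation shows the pBluescript multiple cloning site split into two fragments, flanked by the T7 and T3 promoters and sitting within the lac promoter/operator and lacZα region. The unannotated gap of roughly 120 bp between the MCS fragments is consistent with the position of the single repeat insert, although the feature table does not label it. The backbone's BsaI site was disrupted, a modification typical of Golden Gate-style systems in which type IIS digestion releases modules for ordered ligation into repeat arrays; the record itself lists the cloning method as unknown. The plasmid has no eukaryotic expression elements and serves as a building-block stock for assembling custom TALEN DNA-binding domains rather than as an expression construct.
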