Features (pLannotate 1.2.2; 13 found; start..end, strand, type, name):
     30..458     -  rep_origin     f1 ori (sequence partly withheld): f1 bacteriophage origin of replication; arrow indicates direction of (+) strand synthesis
    463..618     -  CDS            lacZα (fragment): LacZα fragment of β-galactosidase; lacZ fragment
    626..644     +  promoter       T7 promoter: promoter for bacteriophage T7 RNA polymerase
    653..695     -  misc_feature   MCS (fragment): pBluescript multiple cloning site
    815..857     -  misc_feature   MCS (fragment): pBluescript multiple cloning site
    870..888     -  promoter       T3 promoter: promoter for bacteriophage T3 RNA polymerase
    933..949     -  protein_bind   lac operator: The lac repressor binds to the lac operator to inhibit transcription in E. coli. This inhibition can be relieved by adding lactose or isopropyl-β-D-thiogalactopyranoside (IPTG). lac repressor encoded by lacI
    957..987     -  promoter       lac promoter: promoter for the E. coli lac operon
   1002..1023    -  protein_bind   CAP binding site: CAP binding activates transcription in the presence of cAMP. E. coli catabolite activator protein
   1036..1128    -  CDS            lacI (fragment): lac repressor; lacI; The lac repressor binds to the lac operator to inhibit transcription in E. coli. This inhibition can be relieved by adding lactose or isopropyl-β-D-thiogalactopyranoside (IPTG).
   1311..1899    -  rep_origin     ori: high-copy-number ColE1/pMB1/pBR322/pUC origin of replication
   2070..2930    -  CDS            AmpR: β-lactamase; bla; confers resistance to ampicillin, carbenicillin, and related antibiotics
   2931..3035    -  promoter       AmpR promoter: bla
>Addgene plasmid #50679 | p4NN | depositor full sequence | sequence record 75840 | p4NN sequence 3058 bps
CTAAATTGTAAGCGTTAATATTTTGTTAAAATTCGCGTTAAATTTTTGTTAAATCAGCTCATTTTTTAAC
CAATAGGCCGAAATCGGCAAAATCCCTTATAAATCAAAAGAATAGACCGAGATAGGGT
[37 nt withheld, positions 129-165]
AAAGAACGTGGACTCCAACGTCAAAGG
[49 nt withheld, positions 193-241]
T
[91 nt withheld, positions 243-333]
G
[124 nt withheld, positions 335-458]
CCCATTCGCCATTCAGGCTGCGCAACTGTTGGGAAGGGCGATCGGTGCGGGCCTCTTCGCTATTACGCCA
GCTGGCGAAAGGGGGATGTGCTGCAAGGCGATTAAGTTGGGTAACGCCAGGGTTTTCCCAGTCACGACGT
TGTAAAACGACGGCCAGTGAGCGCGCGTAATACGACTCACTATAGGGCGAATTGGGTACCGGGCCCCCCC
TCGAGGTCGACGGTATCGATAAGCTTGGGTCTCGCTGACCCCAGCCCAAGTTGTCGCGATTGCAAGCAAC
AACGGAGGCAAACAAGCCTTAGAAACAGTCCAGAGATTGTTGCCGGTGCTGTGCCAAGACCACGGCCTGG
GAGACCGGGATCCACTAGTTCTAGAGCGGCCGCCACCGCGGTGGAGCTCCAGCTTTTGTTCCCTTTAGTG
AGGGTTAATTGCGCGCTTGGCGTAATCATGGTCATAGCTGTTTCCTGTGTGAAATTGTTATCCGCTCACA
ATTCCACACAACATACGAGCCGGAAGCATAAAGTGTAAAGCCTGGGGTGCCTAATGAGTGAGCTAACTCA
CATTAATTGCGTTGCGCTCACTGCCCGCTTTCCAGTCGGGAAACCTGTCGTGCCAGCTGCATTAATGAAT
CGGCCAACGCGCGGGGAGAGGCGGTTTGCGTATTGGGCGCTCTTCCGCTTCCTCGCTCACTGACTCGCTG
CGCTCGGTCGTTCGGCTGCGGCGAGCGGTATCAGCTCACTCAAAGGCGGTAATACGGTTATCCACAGAAT
CAGGGGATAACGCAGGAAAGAACATGTGAGCAAAAGGCCAGCAAAAGGCCAGGAACCGTAAAAAGGCCGC
GTTGCTGGCGTTTTTCCATAGGCTCCGCCCCCCTGACGAGCATCACAAAAATCGACGCTCAAGTCAGAGG
TGGCGAAACCCGACAGGACTATAAAGATACCAGGCGTTTCCCCCTGGAAGCTCCCTCGTGCGCTCTCCTG
TTCCGACCCTGCCGCTTACCGGATACCTGTCCGCCTTTCTCCCTTCGGGAAGCGTGGCGCTTTCTCATAG
CTCACGCTGTAGGTATCTCAGTTCGGTGTAGGTCGTTCGCTCCAAGCTGGGCTGTGTGCACGAACCCCCC
GTTCAGCCCGACCGCTGCGCCTTATCCGGTAACTATCGTCTTGAGTCCAACCCGGTAAGACACGACTTAT
CGCCACTGGCAGCAGCCACTGGTAACAGGATTAGCAGAGCGAGGTATGTAGGCGGTGCTACAGAGTTCTT
GAAGTGGTGGCCTAACTACGGCTACACTAGAAGGACAGTATTTGGTATCTGCGCTCTGCTGAAGCCAGTT
ACCTTCGGAAAAAGAGTTGGTAGCTCTTGATCCGGCAAACAAACCACCGCTGGTAGCGGTGGTTTTTTTG
TTTGCAAGCAGCAGATTACGCGCAGAAAAAAAGGATCTCAAGAAGATCCTTTGATCTTTTCTACGGGGTC
TGACGCTCAGTGGAACGAAAACTCACGTTAAGGGATTTTGGTCATGAGATTATCAAAAAGGATCTTCACC
TAGATCCTTTTAAATTAAAAATGAAGTTTTAAATCAATCTAAAGTATATATGAGTAAACTTGGTCTGACA
GTTACCAATGCTTAATCAGTGAGGCACCTATCTCAGCGATCTGTCTATTTCGTTCATCCATAGTTGCCTG
ACTCCCCGTCGTGTAGATAACTACGATACGGGAGGGCTTACCATCTGGCCCCAGTGCTGCAATGATACCG
CGGCTGCCACGCTCACCGGCTCCAGATTTATCAGCAATAAACCAGCCAGCCGGAAGGGCCGAGCGCAGAA
GTGGTCCTGCAACTTTATCCGCCTCCATCCAGTCTATTAATTGTTGCCGGGAAGCTAGAGTAAGTAGTTC
GCCAGTTAATAGTTTGCGCAACGTTGTTGCCATTGCTACAGGCATCGTGGTGTCACGCTCGTCGTTTGGT
ATGGCTTCATTCAGCTCCGGTTCCCAACGATCAAGGCGAGTTACATGATCCCCCATGTTGTGCAAAAAAG
CGGTTAGCTCCTTCGGTCCTCCGATCGTTGTCAGAAGTAAGTTGGCCGCAGTGTTATCACTCATGGTTAT
GGCAGCACTGCATAATTCTCTTACTGTCATGCCATCCGTAAGATGCTTTTCTGTGACTGGTGAGTACTCA
ACCAAGTCATTCTGAGAATAGTGTATGCGGCGACCGAGTTGCTCTTGCCCGGCGTCAATACGGGATAATA
CCGCGCCACATAGCAGAACTTTAAAAGTGCTCATCATTGGAAAACGTTCTTCGGGGCGAAAACTCTCAAG
GATCTTACCGCTGTTGAGATCCAGTTCGATGTAACCCACTCGTGCACCCAACTGATCTTCAGCATCTTTT
ACTTTCACCAGCGTTTCTGGGTGAGCAAAAACAGGAAGGCAAAATGCCGCAAAAAAGGGAATAAGGGCGA
CACGGAAATGTTGAATACTCATACTCTTCCTTTTTCAATATTATTGAAGCATTTATCAGGGTTATTGTCT
CATGAGCGGATACATATTTGAATGTATTTAGAAAAATAAACAAATAGGGGTTCCGCGCACATTTCCCCGA
AAAGTGCCAC
