>Addgene plasmid #50679 | p4NN | addgene partial sequence | sequence record 79212 | M13pUC-fwd 5'-CCCAGTCACGACGTTGTAAAACG-3'
CCTCGAGGTCGACGGTATCGATAAGCTTGGGTCTCGCTGACCCCAGCCCAAGTTGTCGCGATTGCAAGCA
ACAACGGAGGCAAACAAGCCTTAGAAACAGTCCAGAGATTGTTGCCGGTGCTGTGCCAAGACCACGGCCT
GGGAGACCGGGATCCACTAGTTCTAGAGCGGCCGCCACCGCGGTGGAGCTCCAGCTTTTGTTCCCTTTAG
TGAGGGTTAATTGCGCGCTTGGCGTAATCATGGTCATAGCTGTTTCCTGTGTGAAATTGTTATCCGCTCA
CAATTCCACACAACATACGAGCCGGAAGCATAAAGTGTAAAGCCTGGGGTGCCTAATGAGTGAGCTAACT
CACATTAATTGCGTTGCGCTCACTGCCCGCTTTCCAGTCGGGAAACCTGTCGTGCCAGCTGCATTAATGA
ATCGGCCAACGCGCGGGGAGAGGCGGTTTGCGTATTGGGCGCTCTTCCGCTTCCTCGCTCACTGACTCGC
TGCGCTCGGTCGTTCGGCTGCGGCGAGCGGTATCAGCTCACTCAAAGGCGGTAATACGGTTATCCACAGA
ATCAGGGGATAACGCAGGAAAGAACATGTGAGCAAAAGGCCAGCAAAAGGCCAGGAACCGTAAAAAGGCC
GCGTTGCTGGCGTTTTTCCATAGGCTCCGCCCCCCTGACGAGCATCACAAAAATCGACGCTCAAGTCAGA
GGTGGCGAAACCCGACAGGACTATAAAGATACCAGGCGTTTCCCCCTGGAAGCTCCCTCGTGCGCTCTCC
TGTTCCGACCCTGCCGCTTACCGGATACCTGTCCGCCTTTCTCCCTTCGGGAAGCGTGGCGCTTTCTCAT
AGCTCACGCTGTA
